Addgene plasmid #207611: Halo-TCAB1 KI sgRNA
Purpose: sgRNA for HaloTag insertion into the endogenous TCAB1 locus
Depositing lab: Jens Schmidt. Depositing organization: Michigan State University. Publication: TCAB1 prevents nucleolar accumulation of the telomerase RNA to facilitate telomerase assembly. Klump BM, Perez GI, Patrick EM, Adams-Boone K, Cohen SB, Han L, Yu K, Schmidt JC. Cell Rep. 2023 Jun 1;42(6):112577. doi: 10.1016/j.celrep.2023.112577. PubMed 37267110.
Backbone
  Vector backbone: pX330 Addgene #42230
  Total vector size (bp): 8500
  Vector type: Mammalian Expression
Growth in bacteria
  Bacterial resistance: Ampicillin, 100 μg/mL
  Growth temperature: 37°C
  Growth strain: DH5alpha
  Copy number: High Copy
Gene/Insert
  Gene/Insert name: CCAAAGTCTTCATACTGCAG
  Species: H. sapiens (human)
  Promoter: CMV and U6
  Tag / fusion protein: None
  Cloning method: Restriction Enzyme; 5′ cloning site BbsI (unknown if destroyed); 3′ cloning site BbsI (unknown if destroyed)
  Sequencing primers: 5′ U6 forward
Terms and licenses: Academic/Nonprofit Terms; Industry Terms: Not Available to Industry
How to cite: Halo-TCAB1 KI sgRNA was a gift from Jens Schmidt (Addgene plasmid # 207611 ; http://n2t.net/addgene:207611 ; RRID:Addgene_207611)
