[The description below was written by a language model from this plasmid's Addgene catalogue record and pLannotate feature annotations shown in this document.]
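Description:
Halo-TCAB1 KI sgRNA is a mammalian expression plasmid of about 8.5 kb built on the pX330 backbone, an all-in-one CRISPR vector that expresses both a single guide RNA and Streptococcus pyogenes Cas9 from one plasmid. It is propagated in E. coli as a high-copy plasmid through a ColE1/pUC-type origin and selected with ampicillin via the β-lactamase gene. An f1 phage origin and a single AAV2 inverted terminal repeat are also annotated in the backbone, along with short bom and rop fragments that appear to be backbone remnants. No mammalian selection marker or fluorescent reporter is annotated.

The insert is a 20-nucleotide spacer targeting the human TCAB1 locus, cloned through the BbsI sites between the human U6 RNA polymerase III promoter and the S. pyogenes guide RNA scaffold, so that a complete sgRNA is transcribed in transfected cells. A second, partial scaffold fragment is annotated just downstream. The catalogue lists the promoters as CMV and U6. In the feature table, the Cas9 cassette is driven by a CMV enhancer joined to the chicken β-actin promoter and a hybrid intron. The Cas9 coding sequence, annotated as contiguous N- and C-terminal portions, is followed by a nucleoplasmin nuclear localization signal and the bovine growth hormone polyadenylation signal.

According to the record, the plasmid supplies the targeting nuclease for inserting a HaloTag into the endogenous TCAB1 gene. The HaloTag sequence is not carried here, so it would presumably be used with a separate homology-directed repair donor. The associated publication concerns TCAB1's role in telomerase RNA localization and telomerase assembly.
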