Features (pLannotate 1.2.2; 18 found; start..end, strand, type, name):
      6..246     +  promoter       U6 promoter: RNA polymerase III promoter for human U6 snRNA
    276..351     +  misc_RNA       gRNA scaffold: guide RNA scaffold for the Streptococcus pyogenes CRISPR/Cas9 system
    358..401     +  misc_RNA       gRNA scaffold (fragment): guide RNA scaffold for the Streptococcus pyogenes CRISPR/Cas9 system
    448..733     +  enhancer       CMV enhancer: human cytomegalovirus immediate early enhancer; contains an 18-bp deletion relative to the standard CMV enhancer
    735..1012    +  promoter       chicken β-actin promoter: No description available
   1013..1240    +  intron         hybrid intron: hybrid between chicken β-actin (CBA) and minute virus of mice (MMV) introns (Gray et al., 2011)
   1378..2979    +  CDS            Cas9(N): N-terminal portion of Streptococcus pyogenes Cas9 (Zetsche et al., 2015)
   2980..5478    +  CDS            Cas9(C): C-terminal portion of Streptococcus pyogenes Cas9 (Zetsche et al., 2015)
   5479..5526    +  CDS            nucleoplasmin NLS: bipartite nuclear localization signal from nucleoplasmin
   5560..5671    +  polyA_signal   bGH poly(A) signal: bovine growth hormone polyadenylation signal
   5776..5916    +  repeat_region  AAV2 ITR: inverted terminal repeat of adeno-associated virus serotype 2 inverted
   5921..5972    -  misc_feature   bom (fragment): basis of mobility region from pBR322
   5991..6446    +  rep_origin     f1 ori (sequence partly withheld): f1 bacteriophage origin of replication; arrow indicates direction of (+) strand synthesis
   6447..6496    -  misc_feature   bom (fragment): basis of mobility region from pBR322
   6598..6633    -  CDS            rop (fragment): Rop protein, which maintains plasmids at low copy number; rop
   6728..6832    +  promoter       AmpR promoter: bla
   6833..7693    +  CDS            AmpR: β-lactamase; bla; confers resistance to ampicillin, carbenicillin, and related antibiotics
   7864..8452    +  rep_origin     ori: high-copy-number ColE1/pMB1/pBR322/pUC origin of replication
>Addgene plasmid #207611 | Halo-TCAB1 KI sgRNA | addgene full sequence | sequence record 430990 | Addgene NGS Result
CATGTGAGGGCCTATTTCCCATGATTCCTTCATATTTGCATATACGATACAAGGCTGTTAGAGAGATAAT
TGGAATTAATTTGACTGTAAACACAAAGATATTAGTACAAAATACGTGACGTAGAAAGTAATAATTTCTT
GGGTAGTTTGCAGTTTTAAAATTATGTTTTAAAATGGACTATCATATGCTTACCGTAACTTGAAAGTATT
TCGATTTCTTGGCTTTATATATCTTGTGGAAAGGACGAAACACCGCCAAAGTCTTCATACTGCAGGTTTT
AGAGCTAGAAATAGCAAGTTAAAATAAGGCTAGTCCGTTATCAACTTGAAAAAGTGGCACCGAGTCGGTG
CTTTTTTGTTTTAGAGCTAGAAATAGCAAGTTAAAATAAGGCTAGTCCGTTTTTAGCGCGTGCGCCAATT
CTGCAGACAAATGGCTCTAGAGGTACCCGTTACATAACTTACGGTAAATGGCCCGCCTGGCTGACCGCCC
AACGACCCCCGCCCATTGACGTCAATAGTAACGCCAATAGGGACTTTCCATTGACGTCAATGGGTGGAGT
ATTTACGGTAAACTGCCCACTTGGCAGTACATCAAGTGTATCATATGCCAAGTACGCCCCCTATTGACGT
CAATGACGGTAAATGGCCCGCCTGGCATTGTGCCCAGTACATGACCTTATGGGACTTTCCTACTTGGCAG
TACATCTACGTATTAGTCATCGCTATTACCATGGTCGAGGTGAGCCCCACGTTCTGCTTCACTCTCCCCA
TCTCCCCCCCCTCCCCACCCCCAATTTTGTATTTATTTATTTTTTAATTATTTTGTGCAGCGATGGGGGC
GGGGGGGGGGGGGGGGCGCGCGCCAGGCGGGGCGGGGCGGGGCGAGGGGCGGGGCGGGGCGAGGCGGAGA
GGTGCGGCGGCAGCCAATCAGAGCGGCGCGCTCCGAAAGTTTCCTTTTATGGCGAGGCGGCGGCGGCGGC
GGCCCTATAAAAAGCGAAGCGCGCGGCGGGCGGGAGTCGCTGCGCGCTGCCTTCGCCCCGTGCCCCGCTC
CGCCGCCGCCTCGCGCCGCCCGCCCCGGCTCTGACTGACCGCGTTACTCCCACAGGTGAGCGGGCGGGAC
GGCCCTTCTCCTCCGGGCTGTAATTAGCTGAGCAAGAGGTAAGGGTTTAAGGGATGGTTGGTTGGTGGGG
TATTAATGTTTAATTACCTGGAGCACCTGCCTGAAATCACTTTTTTTCAGGTTGGACCGGTGCCACCATG
GACTATAAGGACCACGACGGAGACTACAAGGATCATGATATTGATTACAAAGACGATGACGATAAGATGG
CCCCAAAGAAGAAGCGGAAGGTCGGTATCCACGGAGTCCCAGCAGCCGACAAGAAGTACAGCATCGGCCT
GGACATCGGCACCAACTCTGTGGGCTGGGCCGTGATCACCGACGAGTACAAGGTGCCCAGCAAGAAATTC
AAGGTGCTGGGCAACACCGACCGGCACAGCATCAAGAAGAACCTGATCGGAGCCCTGCTGTTCGACAGCG
GCGAAACAGCCGAGGCCACCCGGCTGAAGAGAACCGCCAGAAGAAGATACACCAGACGGAAGAACCGGAT
CTGCTATCTGCAAGAGATCTTCAGCAACGAGATGGCCAAGGTGGACGACAGCTTCTTCCACAGACTGGAA
GAGTCCTTCCTGGTGGAAGAGGATAAGAAGCACGAGCGGCACCCCATCTTCGGCAACATCGTGGACGAGG
TGGCCTACCACGAGAAGTACCCCACCATCTACCACCTGAGAAAGAAACTGGTGGACAGCACCGACAAGGC
CGACCTGCGGCTGATCTATCTGGCCCTGGCCCACATGATCAAGTTCCGGGGCCACTTCCTGATCGAGGGC
GACCTGAACCCCGACAACAGCGACGTGGACAAGCTGTTCATCCAGCTGGTGCAGACCTACAACCAGCTGT
TCGAGGAAAACCCCATCAACGCCAGCGGCGTGGACGCCAAGGCCATCCTGTCTGCCAGACTGAGCAAGAG
CAGACGGCTGGAAAATCTGATCGCCCAGCTGCCCGGCGAGAAGAAGAATGGCCTGTTCGGAAACCTGATT
GCCCTGAGCCTGGGCCTGACCCCCAACTTCAAGAGCAACTTCGACCTGGCCGAGGATGCCAAACTGCAGC
TGAGCAAGGACACCTACGACGACGACCTGGACAACCTGCTGGCCCAGATCGGCGACCAGTACGCCGACCT
GTTTCTGGCCGCCAAGAACCTGTCCGACGCCATCCTGCTGAGCGACATCCTGAGAGTGAACACCGAGATC
ACCAAGGCCCCCCTGAGCGCCTCTATGATCAAGAGATACGACGAGCACCACCAGGACCTGACCCTGCTGA
AAGCTCTCGTGCGGCAGCAGCTGCCTGAGAAGTACAAAGAGATTTTCTTCGACCAGAGCAAGAACGGCTA
CGCCGGCTACATTGACGGCGGAGCCAGCCAGGAAGAGTTCTACAAGTTCATCAAGCCCATCCTGGAAAAG
ATGGACGGCACCGAGGAACTGCTCGTGAAGCTGAACAGAGAGGACCTGCTGCGGAAGCAGCGGACCTTCG
ACAACGGCAGCATCCCCCACCAGATCCACCTGGGAGAGCTGCACGCCATTCTGCGGCGGCAGGAAGATTT
TTACCCATTCCTGAAGGACAACCGGGAAAAGATCGAGAAGATCCTGACCTTCCGCATCCCCTACTACGTG
GGCCCTCTGGCCAGGGGAAACAGCAGATTCGCCTGGATGACCAGAAAGAGCGAGGAAACCATCACCCCCT
GGAACTTCGAGGAAGTGGTGGACAAGGGCGCTTCCGCCCAGAGCTTCATCGAGCGGATGACCAACTTCGA
TAAGAACCTGCCCAACGAGAAGGTGCTGCCCAAGCACAGCCTGCTGTACGAGTACTTCACCGTGTATAAC
GAGCTGACCAAAGTGAAATACGTGACCGAGGGAATGAGAAAGCCCGCCTTCCTGAGCGGCGAGCAGAAAA
AGGCCATCGTGGACCTGCTGTTCAAGACCAACCGGAAAGTGACCGTGAAGCAGCTGAAAGAGGACTACTT
CAAGAAAATCGAGTGCTTCGACTCCGTGGAAATCTCCGGCGTGGAAGATCGGTTCAACGCCTCCCTGGGC
ACATACCACGATCTGCTGAAAATTATCAAGGACAAGGACTTCCTGGACAATGAGGAAAACGAGGACATTC
TGGAAGATATCGTGCTGACCCTGACACTGTTTGAGGACAGAGAGATGATCGAGGAACGGCTGAAAACCTA
TGCCCACCTGTTCGACGACAAAGTGATGAAGCAGCTGAAGCGGCGGAGATACACCGGCTGGGGCAGGCTG
AGCCGGAAGCTGATCAACGGCATCCGGGACAAGCAGTCCGGCAAGACAATCCTGGATTTCCTGAAGTCCG
ACGGCTTCGCCAACAGAAACTTCATGCAGCTGATCCACGACGACAGCCTGACCTTTAAAGAGGACATCCA
GAAAGCCCAGGTGTCCGGCCAGGGCGATAGCCTGCACGAGCACATTGCCAATCTGGCCGGCAGCCCCGCC
ATTAAGAAGGGCATCCTGCAGACAGTGAAGGTGGTGGACGAGCTCGTGAAAGTGATGGGCCGGCACAAGC
CCGAGAACATCGTGATCGAAATGGCCAGAGAGAACCAGACCACCCAGAAGGGACAGAAGAACAGCCGCGA
GAGAATGAAGCGGATCGAAGAGGGCATCAAAGAGCTGGGCAGCCAGATCCTGAAAGAACACCCCGTGGAA
AACACCCAGCTGCAGAACGAGAAGCTGTACCTGTACTACCTGCAGAATGGGCGGGATATGTACGTGGACC
AGGAACTGGACATCAACCGGCTGTCCGACTACGATGTGGACCATATCGTGCCTCAGAGCTTTCTGAAGGA
CGACTCCATCGACAACAAGGTGCTGACCAGAAGCGACAAGAACCGGGGCAAGAGCGACAACGTGCCCTCC
GAAGAGGTCGTGAAGAAGATGAAGAACTACTGGCGGCAGCTGCTGAACGCCAAGCTGATTACCCAGAGAA
AGTTCGACAATCTGACCAAGGCCGAGAGAGGCGGCCTGAGCGAACTGGATAAGGCCGGCTTCATCAAGAG
ACAGCTGGTGGAAACCCGGCAGATCACAAAGCACGTGGCACAGATCCTGGACTCCCGGATGAACACTAAG
TACGACGAGAATGACAAGCTGATCCGGGAAGTGAAAGTGATCACCCTGAAGTCCAAGCTGGTGTCCGATT
TCCGGAAGGATTTCCAGTTTTACAAAGTGCGCGAGATCAACAACTACCACCACGCCCACGACGCCTACCT
GAACGCCGTCGTGGGAACCGCCCTGATCAAAAAGTACCCTAAGCTGGAAAGCGAGTTCGTGTACGGCGAC
TACAAGGTGTACGACGTGCGGAAGATGATCGCCAAGAGCGAGCAGGAAATCGGCAAGGCTACCGCCAAGT
ACTTCTTCTACAGCAACATCATGAACTTTTTCAAGACCGAGATTACCCTGGCCAACGGCGAGATCCGGAA
GCGGCCTCTGATCGAGACAAACGGCGAAACCGGGGAGATCGTGTGGGATAAGGGCCGGGATTTTGCCACC
GTGCGGAAAGTGCTGAGCATGCCCCAAGTGAATATCGTGAAAAAGACCGAGGTGCAGACAGGCGGCTTCA
GCAAAGAGTCTATCCTGCCCAAGAGGAACAGCGATAAGCTGATCGCCAGAAAGAAGGACTGGGACCCTAA
GAAGTACGGCGGCTTCGACAGCCCCACCGTGGCCTATTCTGTGCTGGTGGTGGCCAAAGTGGAAAAGGGC
AAGTCCAAGAAACTGAAGAGTGTGAAAGAGCTGCTGGGGATCACCATCATGGAAAGAAGCAGCTTCGAGA
AGAATCCCATCGACTTTCTGGAAGCCAAGGGCTACAAAGAAGTGAAAAAGGACCTGATCATCAAGCTGCC
TAAGTACTCCCTGTTCGAGCTGGAAAACGGCCGGAAGAGAATGCTGGCCTCTGCCGGCGAACTGCAGAAG
GGAAACGAACTGGCCCTGCCCTCCAAATATGTGAACTTCCTGTACCTGGCCAGCCACTATGAGAAGCTGA
AGGGCTCCCCCGAGGATAATGAGCAGAAACAGCTGTTTGTGGAACAGCACAAGCACTACCTGGACGAGAT
CATCGAGCAGATCAGCGAGTTCTCCAAGAGAGTGATCCTGGCCGACGCTAATCTGGACAAAGTGCTGTCC
GCCTACAACAAGCACCGGGATAAGCCCATCAGAGAGCAGGCCGAGAATATCATCCACCTGTTTACCCTGA
CCAATCTGGGAGCCCCTGCCGCCTTCAAGTACTTTGACACCACCATCGACCGGAAGAGGTACACCAGCAC
CAAAGAGGTGCTGGACGCCACCCTGATCCACCAGAGCATCACCGGCCTGTACGAGACACGGATCGACCTG
TCTCAGCTGGGAGGCGACAAAAGGCCGGCGGCCACGAAAAAGGCCGGCCAGGCAAAAAAGAAAAAGTAAG
AATTCCTAGAGCTCGCTGATCAGCCTCGACTGTGCCTTCTAGTTGCCAGCCATCTGTTGTTTGCCCCTCC
CCCGTGCCTTCCTTGACCCTGGAAGGTGCCACTCCCACTGTCCTTTCCTAATAAAATGAGGAAATTGCAT
CGCATTGTCTGAGTAGGTGTCATTCTATTCTGGGGGGTGGGGTGGGGCAGGACAGCAAGGGGGAGGATTG
GGAAGAGAATAGCAGGCATGCTGGGGAGCGGCCGCAGGAACCCCTAGTGATGGAGTTGGCCACTCCCTCT
CTGCGCGCTCGCTCGCTCACTGAGGCCGGGCGACCAAAGGTCGCCCGACGCCCGGGCTTTGCCCGGGCGG
CCTCAGTGAGCGAGCGAGCGCGCAGCTGCCTGCAGGGGCGCCTGATGCGGTATTTTCTCCTTACGCATCT
GTGCGGTATTTCACACCGCATA
[95 nt withheld, positions 5973-6067]
T
[46 nt withheld, positions 6069-6114]
C
[141 nt withheld, positions 6116-6256]
CCTTTGACGTTGGAGTCCACGTTCTTT
[37 nt withheld, positions 6284-6320]
ACTCTATCTCGGGCTATTCTTTTGATTTATAAGGGATTTTGCCGATTTCGGTCTATTGGTTAAAAAATGA
GCTGATTTAACAAAAATTTAACGCGAATTTTAACAAAATATTAACGTTTACAATTTTATGGTGCACTCTC
AGTACAATCTGCTCTGATGCCGCATAGTTAAGCCAGCCCCGACACCCGCCAACACCCGCTGACGCGCCCT
GACGGGCTTGTCTGCTCCCGGCATCCGCTTACAGACAAGCTGTGACCGTCTCCGGGAGCTGCATGTGTCA
GAGGTTTTCACCGTCATCACCGAAACGCGCGAGACGAAAGGGCCTCGTGATACGCCTATTTTTATAGGTT
AATGTCATGATAATAATGGTTTCTTAGACGTCAGGTGGCACTTTTCGGGGAAATGTGCGCGGAACCCCTA
TTTGTTTATTTTTCTAAATACATTCAAATATGTATCCGCTCATGAGACAATAACCCTGATAAATGCTTCA
ATAATATTGAAAAAGGAAGAGTATGAGTATTCAACATTTCCGTGTCGCCCTTATTCCCTTTTTTGCGGCA
TTTTGCCTTCCTGTTTTTGCTCACCCAGAAACGCTGGTGAAAGTAAAAGATGCTGAAGATCAGTTGGGTG
CACGAGTGGGTTACATCGAACTGGATCTCAACAGCGGTAAGATCCTTGAGAGTTTTCGCCCCGAAGAACG
TTTTCCAATGATGAGCACTTTTAAAGTTCTGCTATGTGGCGCGGTATTATCCCGTATTGACGCCGGGCAA
GAGCAACTCGGTCGCCGCATACACTATTCTCAGAATGACTTGGTTGAGTACTCACCAGTCACAGAAAAGC
ATCTTACGGATGGCATGACAGTAAGAGAATTATGCAGTGCTGCCATAACCATGAGTGATAACACTGCGGC
CAACTTACTTCTGACAACGATCGGAGGACCGAAGGAGCTAACCGCTTTTTTGCACAACATGGGGGATCAT
GTAACTCGCCTTGATCGTTGGGAACCGGAGCTGAATGAAGCCATACCAAACGACGAGCGTGACACCACGA
TGCCTGTAGCAATGGCAACAACGTTGCGCAAACTATTAACTGGCGAACTACTTACTCTAGCTTCCCGGCA
ACAATTAATAGACTGGATGGAGGCGGATAAAGTTGCAGGACCACTTCTGCGCTCGGCCCTTCCGGCTGGC
TGGTTTATTGCTGATAAATCTGGAGCCGGTGAGCGTGGAAGCCGCGGTATCATTGCAGCACTGGGGCCAG
ATGGTAAGCCCTCCCGTATCGTAGTTATCTACACGACGGGGAGTCAGGCAACTATGGATGAACGAAATAG
ACAGATCGCTGAGATAGGTGCCTCACTGATTAAGCATTGGTAACTGTCAGACCAAGTTTACTCATATATA
CTTTAGATTGATTTAAAACTTCATTTTTAATTTAAAAGGATCTAGGTGAAGATCCTTTTTGATAATCTCA
TGACCAAAATCCCTTAACGTGAGTTTTCGTTCCACTGAGCGTCAGACCCCGTAGAAAAGATCAAAGGATC
TTCTTGAGATCCTTTTTTTCTGCGCGTAATCTGCTGCTTGCAAACAAAAAAACCACCGCTACCAGCGGTG
GTTTGTTTGCCGGATCAAGAGCTACCAACTCTTTTTCCGAAGGTAACTGGCTTCAGCAGAGCGCAGATAC
CAAATACTGTTCTTCTAGTGTAGCCGTAGTTAGGCCACCACTTCAAGAACTCTGTAGCACCGCCTACATA
CCTCGCTCTGCTAATCCTGTTACCAGTGGCTGCTGCCAGTGGCGATAAGTCGTGTCTTACCGGGTTGGAC
TCAAGACGATAGTTACCGGATAAGGCGCAGCGGTCGGGCTGAACGGGGGGTTCGTGCACACAGCCCAGCT
TGGAGCGAACGACCTACACCGAACTGAGATACCTACAGCGTGAGCTATGAGAAAGCGCCACGCTTCCCGA
AGGGAGAAAGGCGGACAGGTATCCGGTAAGCGGCAGGGTCGGAACAGGAGAGCGCACGAGGGAGCTTCCA
GGGGGAAACGCCTGGTATCTTTATAGTCCTGTCGGGTTTCGCCACCTCTGACTTGAGCGTCGATTTTTGT
GATGCTCGTCAGGGGGGCGGAGCCTATGGAAAAACGCCAGCAACGCGGCCTTTTTACGGTTCCTGGCCTT
TTGCTGGCCTTTTGCTCA
